Addgene plasmid #68434: pCMV/3' Box_(GLuc)_TOP1
Purpose: Transient expression of the "TOP1" construct, targeting the GLuc reporter, in mammalian cells. CMV/3' Box expression backbone.
Depositing lab: John Rinn. Depositing organization: Harvard University. Publication: Multiplexable, locus-specific targeting of long RNAs with CRISPR-Display. Shechner DM, Hacisuleyman E, Younger ST, Rinn JL. Nat Methods. 2015 Jul;12(7):664-70. doi: 10.1038/nmeth.3433. Epub 2015 Jun 1. PubMed 26030444.
Backbone
  Vector backbone: pNEB193
  Backbone manufacturer: NEB
  Vector type: Mammalian Expression, CRISPR, Synthetic Biology
Growth in bacteria
  Bacterial resistance: Ampicillin, 100 μg/mL
  Growth temperature: 37°C
  Growth strain: DH5alpha
  Copy number: High Copy
Gene/Insert
  Gene/Insert name: TOP1 construct
  gRNA/shRNA sequence: gRNA: GATCTAGATACGACTCACTAT
  Species: Synthetic
  Promoter: CMV
  Cloning method: Ligation Independent Cloning
  Sequencing primers: 5′ CMV-F; 3′ M13R
Terms and licenses: Academic/Nonprofit Terms; Industry Terms: Not Available to Industry
Depositor comments: sgRNA core targets the (ATCTAGATACGACTCACTAT) sequence in the Gluc reporter. Contains a 3'-"accessory domain," comprising the T. thermophilia P4-P6 domain appended with a casette of PP7 stem-loops. Trascription termination is by the U1 snRNA 3'Box system.
How to cite: pCMV/3' Box_(GLuc)_TOP1 was a gift from John Rinn (Addgene plasmid # 68434 ; http://n2t.net/addgene:68434 ; RRID:Addgene_68434)
