[The description below was written by a language model from this plasmid's Addgene catalogue record and the feature table of its GenBank file.]
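Description:
pCMV/3' Box_(GLuc)_TOP1 is a 3,769 bp mammalian transient-expression plasmid built on the pNEB193 cloning backbone, a pUC-type vector. It replicates in E. coli at high copy from a ColE1/pUC origin and is selected with ampicillin through the bla gene. Remnants of the lacZ cloning region (lac promoter, lac operator, CAP site and M13 primer sites) flank the insert. The plasmid carries no mammalian selection marker or viral elements, consistent with its use by transient transfection.

The payload is a synthetic CRISPR-Display RNA called "TOP1", transcribed by RNA polymerase II from the human CMV immediate-early enhancer and promoter rather than from a conventional Pol III promoter. The transcript contains an S. pyogenes Cas9 guide RNA, whose spacer targets a sequence in a Gaussia luciferase (GLuc) reporter construct, followed by the standard gRNA scaffold. According to the depositor, an "accessory domain" is appended to the 3' end of the sgRNA core. It consists of the Tetrahymena P4-P6 folded RNA domain joined to a cassette of PP7 stem-loops, which are binding sites for the PP7 coat protein. Transcription is terminated by the U1 snRNA 3' Box system instead of a polyadenylation signal. The accessory domain and 3' Box are not annotated in the feature table but presumably occupy the unannotated region downstream of the scaffold.

The construct tests whether a sizeable structured RNA fused to the 3' end of an sgRNA can be delivered to a DNA locus by Cas9, with the GLuc reporter as the target. No Cas9 gene is present, so the Cas9 protein and reporter must be supplied from other plasmids.
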