LOCUS       Exported 3769 bp ds-DNA circular SYN 12-MAY-2021
DEFINITION  Transient expression of the ""TOP1"" construct, targeting the GLuc
            reporter, in mammalian cells. CMV/3' Box expression backbone..
ACCESSION   .
VERSION     .
KEYWORDS    pCMV/3' Box_(GLuc)_TOP1
SOURCE      synthetic DNA construct
  ORGANISM  synthetic DNA construct
REFERENCE   1 (bases 1 to 3769)
  AUTHORS   Shechner DM, Hacisuleyman E, Younger ST, Rinn JL
  TITLE     Multiplexable, locus-specific targeting of long RNAs with
            CRISPR-Display.
  JOURNAL   Nat Methods. 2015 Jul;12(7):664-70. doi: 10.1038/nmeth.3433. Epub
            2015 Jun 1.
  PUBMED    26030444
REFERENCE   2 (bases 1 to 3769)
  AUTHORS   .
  TITLE     Direct Submission
  JOURNAL   Exported May 12, 2021 from SnapGene Server 1.1.58
            http://www.snapgene.com
FEATURES             Location/Qualifiers
     source          1..3769
                     /organism="synthetic DNA construct"
                     /mol_type="other DNA"
     CDS             complement(1..861)
                     /codon_start=1
                     /gene="bla"
                     /product="beta-lactamase"
                     /label=AmpR
                     /note="confers resistance to ampicillin, carbenicillin, and
                     related antibiotics"
                     /translation="MSIQHFRVALIPFFAAFCLPVFAHPETLVKVKDAEDQLGARVGYI
                     ELDLNSGKILESFRPEERFPMMSTFKVLLCGAVLSRIDAGQEQLGRRIHYSQNDLVEYS
                     PVTEKHLTDGMTVRELCSAAITMSDNTAANLLLTTIGGPKELTAFLHNMGDHVTRLDRW
                     EPELNEAIPNDERDTTMPVAMATTLRKLLTGELLTLASRQQLIDWMEADKVAGPLLRSA
                     LPAGWFIADKSGAGERGSRGIIAALGPDGKPSRIVVIYTTGSQATMDERNRQIAEIGAS
                     LIKHW"
     primer_bind     624..643
                     /label=Amp-R
                     /note="Ampicillin resistance gene, reverse primer"
     promoter        complement(862..966)
                     /gene="bla"
                     /label=AmpR promoter
     primer_bind     1034..1052
                     /label=pBRforEco
                     /note="pBR322 vectors, upsteam of EcoRI site, forward
                     primer"
     primer_bind     complement(1084..1106)
                     /label=pGEX 3'
                     /note="pGEX vectors, reverse primer"
     primer_bind     1200..1219
                     /label=pRS-marker
                     /note="pRS vectors, use to sequence yeast selectable
                     marker"
     primer_bind     1413..1435
                     /label=M13/pUC Forward
                     /note="In lacZ gene"
     primer_bind     1427..1444
                     /label=M13 Forward
                     /note="In lacZ gene. Also called M13-F20 or M13 (-21)
                     Forward"
     primer_bind     1428..1444
                     /label=M13 fwd
                     /note="common sequencing primer, one of multiple similar
                     variants"
     enhancer        1463..1841
                     /label=CMV enhancer
                     /note="human cytomegalovirus immediate early enhancer"
     promoter        1842..2045
                     /label=CMV promoter
                     /note="human cytomegalovirus (CMV) immediate early
                     promoter"
     primer_bind     1996..2016
                     /label=CMV-F
                     /note="Human CMV immediate early promoter, forward primer"
     misc_RNA        2101..2176
                     /label=gRNA scaffold
                     /note="guide RNA scaffold for the Streptococcus pyogenes
                     CRISPR/Cas9 system"
     primer_bind     complement(2609..2625)
                     /label=M13 rev
                     /note="common sequencing primer, one of multiple similar
                     variants"
     primer_bind     complement(2609..2625)
                     /label=M13 Reverse
                     /note="In lacZ gene. Also called M13-rev"
     primer_bind     complement(2622..2644)
                     /label=M13/pUC Reverse
                     /note="In lacZ gene"
     protein_bind    2633..2649
                     /label=lac operator
                     /bound_moiety="lac repressor encoded by lacI"
                     /note="The lac repressor binds to the lac operator to
                     inhibit transcription in E. coli. This inhibition can be
                     relieved by adding lactose or
                     isopropyl-beta-D-thiogalactopyranoside (IPTG)."
     promoter        complement(2657..2687)
                     /label=lac promoter
                     /note="promoter for the E. coli lac operon"
     protein_bind    2702..2723
                     /label=CAP binding site
                     /bound_moiety="E. coli catabolite activator protein"
                     /note="CAP binding activates transcription in the presence
                     of cAMP."
     primer_bind     complement(2840..2857)
                     /label=L4440
                     /note="L4440 vector, forward primer"
     rep_origin      complement(3011..3599)
                     /direction=LEFT
                     /label=ori
                     /note="high-copy-number ColE1/pMB1/pBR322/pUC origin of
                     replication"
     primer_bind     complement(3091..3110)
                     /label=pBR322ori-F
                     /note="pBR322 origin, forward primer"
ORIGIN
        1 ttaccaatgc ttaatcagtg aggcacctat ctcagcgatc tgtctatttc gttcatccat
       61 agttgcctga ctccccgtcg tgtagataac tacgatacgg gagggcttac catctggccc
      121 cagtgctgca atgataccgc gagacccacg ctcaccggct ccagatttat cagcaataaa
      181 ccagccagcc ggaagggccg agcgcagaag tggtcctgca actttatccg cctccatcca
      241 gtctattaat tgttgccggg aagctagagt aagtagttcg ccagttaata gtttgcgcaa
      301 cgttgttgcc attgctacag gcatcgtggt gtcacgctcg tcgtttggta tggcttcatt
      361 cagctccggt tcccaacgat caaggcgagt tacatgatcc cccatgttgt gcaaaaaagc
      421 ggttagctcc ttcggtcctc cgatcgttgt cagaagtaag ttggccgcag tgttatcact
      481 catggttatg gcagcactgc ataattctct tactgtcatg ccatccgtaa gatgcttttc
      541 tgtgactggt gagtactcaa ccaagtcatt ctgagaatag tgtatgcggc gaccgagttg
      601 ctcttgcccg gcgtcaatac gggataatac cgcgccacat agcagaactt taaaagtgct
      661 catcattgga aaacgttctt cggggcgaaa actctcaagg atcttaccgc tgttgagatc
      721 cagttcgatg taacccactc gtgcacccaa ctgatcttca gcatctttta ctttcaccag
      781 cgtttctggg tgagcaaaaa caggaaggca aaatgccgca aaaaagggaa taagggcgac
      841 acggaaatgt tgaatactca tactcttcct ttttcaatat tattgaagca tttatcaggg
      901 ttattgtctc atgagcggat acatatttga atgtatttag aaaaataaac aaataggggt
      961 tccgcgcaca tttccccgaa aagtgccacc tgacgtctaa gaaaccatta ttatcatgac
     1021 attaacctat aaaaataggc gtatcacgag gccctttgcg cgtttcggtg atgacggtga
     1081 aaacctctga cacatgcagc tcccggtcac agcttgtctg taagcggatg ccgggagcag
     1141 acaagcccgt cagggcgcgt cagcgggtgt tggcgggtgt cggggctggc ttaactatgc
     1201 ggcatcagag cagattgtac tgagagtgca ccatatgcgg tgtgaaatac cgcacagatg
     1261 cgtaaggaga aaataccgca tcaggcgcca ttcgccattc aggctgcgca actgttggga
     1321 agggcgatcg gtgcgggcct cttcgctatt acgccagctg gcgaaagggg gatgtgctgc
     1381 aaggcgatta agttgggtaa cgccagggtt ttcccagtca cgacgttgta aaacgacggc
     1441 cagtgaattc gagctcggta ctacattgat tattgactag ttattaatag taatcaatta
     1501 cggggtcatt agttcatagc ccatatatgg agttccgcgt tacataactt acggtaaatg
     1561 gcccgcctgg ctgaccgccc aacgaccccc gcccattgac gtcaataatg acgtatgttc
     1621 ccatagtaac gccaataggg actttccatt gacgtcaatg ggtggagtat ttacggtaaa
     1681 ctgcccactt ggcagtacat caagtgtatc atatgccaag tacgccccct attgacgtca
     1741 atgacggtaa atggcccgcc tggcattatg cccagtacat gaccttatgg gactttccta
     1801 cttggcagta catctacgta ttagtcatcg ctattaccat ggtgatgcgg ttttggcagt
     1861 acatcaatgg gcgtggatag cggtttgact cacggggatt tccaagtctc caccccattg
     1921 acgtcaatgg gagtttgttt tggcaccaaa atcaacggga ctttccaaaa tgtcgtaaca
     1981 actccgcccc attgacgcaa atgggcggta ggcgtgtacg gtgggaggtc tatataagca
     2041 gagctctctg gctaactaga gaacccactg cttactggcg atctagatac gactcactat
     2101 gttttagagc tagaaatagc aagttaaaat aaggctagtc cgttatcaac ttgaaaaagt
     2161 ggcaccgagt cggtgctctt caacatccct cctctaaacc cggaattgcg ggaaaggggt
     2221 caacagccgt tcagtaccaa gtctcagggg aaactttgag atggccttgc aaagggtatg
     2281 gtaataagct gacggacatg gtcctaacac gcagccaagt cctaagtcaa cagtttttgg
     2341 agcagacgat atggcgtcgc tcctttttcc agcagagcat atgggctccg tggtttttcc
     2401 agcagacgat atggcgtcgc tggtttttgg agcagagcat atgggctcgc tcctttttgc
     2461 agcagacgat atggcgtcgc tgctttttct gttgatatgg atgcagttca actttctgga
     2521 gtttcaaaag tagactgtac gctaagggtc atatcttttt ttgtttggtt tgtgtcttgg
     2581 ttggcgtctt aagcttggcg taatcatggt catagctgtt tcctgtgtga aattgttatc
     2641 cgctcacaat tccacacaac atacgagccg gaagcataaa gtgtaaagcc tggggtgcct
     2701 aatgagtgag ctaactcaca ttaattgcgt tgcgctcact gcccgctttc cagtcgggaa
     2761 acctgtcgtg ccagctgcat taatgaatcg gccaacgcgc ggggagaggc ggtttgcgta
     2821 ttgggcgctc ttccgcttcc tcgctcactg actcgctgcg ctcggtcgtt cggctgcggc
     2881 gagcggtatc agctcactca aaggcggtaa tacggttatc cacagaatca ggggataacg
     2941 caggaaagaa catgtgagca aaaggccagc aaaaggccag gaaccgtaaa aaggccgcgt
     3001 tgctggcgtt tttccatagg ctccgccccc ctgacgagca tcacaaaaat cgacgctcaa
     3061 gtcagaggtg gcgaaacccg acaggactat aaagatacca ggcgtttccc cctggaagct
     3121 ccctcgtgcg ctctcctgtt ccgaccctgc cgcttaccgg atacctgtcc gcctttctcc
     3181 cttcgggaag cgtggcgctt tctcatagct cacgctgtag gtatctcagt tcggtgtagg
     3241 tcgttcgctc caagctgggc tgtgtgcacg aaccccccgt tcagcccgac cgctgcgcct
     3301 tatccggtaa ctatcgtctt gagtccaacc cggtaagaca cgacttatcg ccactggcag
     3361 cagccactgg taacaggatt agcagagcga ggtatgtagg cggtgctaca gagttcttga
     3421 agtggtggcc taactacggc tacactagaa gaacagtatt tggtatctgc gctctgctga
     3481 agccagttac cttcggaaaa agagttggta gctcttgatc cggcaaacaa accaccgctg
     3541 gtagcggtgg tttttttgtt tgcaagcagc agattacgcg cagaaaaaaa ggatctcaag
     3601 aagatccttt gatcttttct acggggtctg acgctcagtg gaacgaaaac tcacgttaag
     3661 ggattttggt catgagatta tcaaaaagga tcttcaccta gatcctttta aattaaaaat
     3721 gaagttttaa atcaatctaa agtatatatg agtaaacttg gtctgacag
//
