>Addgene plasmid #68434 | pCMV/3' Box_(GLuc)_TOP1 | addgene partial sequence | sequence record 124471 | CMV-F 5'-CGCAAATGGGCGGTAGGCGTG-3'
GCAGAGCTCTCTGGCTAACTAGAGAACCCACTGCTTACTGGCGATCTAGATACGACTCACTATGTTTTAG
AGCTAGAAATAGCAAGTTAAAATAAGGCTAGTCCGTTATCAACTTGAAAAAGTGGCACCGAGTCGGTGCT
CTTCAACATCCCTCCTCTAAACCCGGAATTGCGGGAAAGGGGTCAACAGCCGTTCAGTACCAAGTCTCAG
GGGAAACTTTGAGATGGCCTTGCAAAGGGTATGGTAATAAGCTGACGGACATGGTCCTAACACGCAGCCA
AGTCCTAAGTCAACAGTTTTTGGAGCAGACGATATGGCGTCGCTCCTTTTTCCAGCAGAGCATATGGGCT
CCGTGGTTTTTCCAGCAGACGATATGGCGTCGCTGGTTTTTGGAGCAGAGCATATGGGCTCGCTCCTTTT
TGCAGCAGACGATATGGCGTCGCTGCTTTTTCTGTTGATATGGATGCAGTTCAACTTTCTGGAGTTTCAA
AAGTAGACTGTACGCTAAGGGTCATATCTTTTTTTGTTTGGTTTGTGTCTTGGTTGGCGTCTTAAGCTTG
GCGTAATCATGGTCATAGCTGTTTCCTGTGTGAAATTGTTATCCGCTCACAATTCCACACAACATACGAG
CCGGAAGCATAAAGTGTAAAGCCTGGGGTGCCTAATGAGTGAGCTAACTCACATTAATTGCGTTGCGCTC
ACTGCCCGCTTTCCAGTCGGGAAACCTGTCGTGCCAGCTGCATTAATGAATCGGCCAACGCGCGGGGAGA
GGCGGTTTGCGTATTGGGCGCTCTTCCGCTTCCTCGCTCACTGACTCGCTGCGCTCGGTCGTTCGGCTGC
GGCGAGCGGTATCAGCTCACTCAAAGGCGGTAATACGGTTATCCACAGAATCAGGGGATAACGCAGGAAA
GAACATGTGAGCAAAAGGCCAGCAAAAGGCCAGGAACCGTAAAAAGGCCGCGTTGCTGGCGTTTTTCCAT
AGGCTCCGCCCCCCTGACGAGCATCACAAAAATCGACGCTCAAGTCAGAGGTGGCGAAACCCGACAGGAC
TATAAAGATAC
