>Addgene plasmid #68434 | pCMV/3' Box_(GLuc)_TOP1 | addgene partial sequence | sequence record 124472 | M13-Rev 5'-CAGGAAACAGCTATGACC-3'
GACGCCAACCAAGACACAAACCAAACAAAAAAAGATATGACCCTTAGCGTACAGTCTACTTTTGAAACTC
CAGAAAGTTGAACTGCATCCATATCAACAGAAAAAGCAGCGACGCCATATCGTCTGCTGCAAAAAGGAGC
GAGCCCATATGCTCTGCTCCAAAAACCAGCGACGCCATATCGTCTGCTGGAAAAACCACGGAGCCCATAT
GCTCTGCTGGAAAAAGGAGCGACGCCATATCGTCTGCTCCAAAAACTGTTGACTTAGGACTTGGCTGCGT
GTTAGGACCATGTCCGTCAGCTTATTACCATACCCTTTGCAAGGCCATCTCAAAGTTTCCCCTGAGACTT
GGTACTGAACGGCTGTTGACCCCTTTCCCGCAATTCCGGGTTTAGAGGAGGGATGTTGAAGAGCACCGAC
TCGGTGCCACTTTTTCAAGTTGATAACGGACTAGCCTTATTTTAACTTGCTATTTCTAGCTCTAAAACAT
AGTGAGTCGTATCTAGATCGCCAGTAAGCAGTGGGTTCTCTAGTTAGCCAGAGAGCTCTGCTTATATAGA
CCTCCCACCGTACACGCCTACCGCCCATTTGCGTCAATGGGGCGGAGTTGTTACGACATTTTGGAAAGTC
CCGTTGATTTTGGTGCCAAAACAAACTCCCATTGACGTCAATGGGGTGGAGACTTGGAAATCCCCGTGAG
TCAAACCGCTATCCACGCCCATTGATGTACTGCCAAAACCGCATCACCATGGTAATAGCGATGACTAATA
CGTAGATGTACTGCCAAGTAGGAAAGTCCCATAAGGTCATGTACTGGGCATAATGCCAGGCGGGCCATTT
ACCGTCATTGACGTCAATAGGGGGCGTACTTGGCATATGATACACTTGATGTACTGCCAAGTGGGCAGTT
TACCGTAAATACTCCACCCATTGACGTCAATGGAAAGTCCCTATTGGCGTTACTATGGGAACATACGTCA
TTATTGACGTCAATGGGCGGGGGTCGTTGGGCGGTCAGCCAGGCGGGCCATTTACCGTAAGTTATGTAAC
GCGGAACTCCATA
